Addgene plasmid #50592: pCBC-DT3T4
Purpose: CRISPR/Cas based plant genome editing and gene regulation; used as template for making expression cassette with multiple gRNA target sites
Depositing lab: Qi-Jun Chen. Depositing organization: China Agricultural University. Publication: A CRISPR/Cas9 toolkit for multiplex genome editing in plants. Xing HL, Dong L, Wang ZP, Zhang HY, Han CY, Liu B, Wang XC, Chen QJ. BMC Plant Biol. 2014 Nov 29;14(1):327. 10.1186/s12870-014-0327-y PubMed 25432517.
Backbone
  Vector backbone: pGWC
  Vector type: Plant Expression, CRISPR ; PCR template
Growth in bacteria
  Bacterial resistance: Chloramphenicol, 25 μg/mL
  Growth temperature: 37°C
  Growth strain: DH5alpha
  Copy number: High Copy
Gene/Insert
  Gene/Insert name: T3, gRNA scaffold, U6-1tplus, U6-26p, T4
  Species: Synthetic
  Cloning method: Unknown
  Sequencing primers: 5′ SP6; 3′ T7
Terms and licenses: Academic/Nonprofit Terms; Industry Terms: Not Available to Industry
How to cite: pCBC-DT3T4 was a gift from Qi-Jun Chen (Addgene plasmid # 50592 ; http://n2t.net/addgene:50592 ; RRID:Addgene_50592)
