[The description below was written by a language model from this plasmid's Addgene catalogue record, the feature table of its GenBank file and pLannotate feature annotations shown in this document.]
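Description:
pCBC-DT3T4 is a small, high-copy bacterial plasmid (about 3.6 kb) built on the pGWC backbone. It serves as a PCR template module in a CRISPR/Cas9 toolkit for multiplex genome editing and gene regulation in plants. It is not itself delivered into plants. Instead, it supplies the internal segment needed to assemble expression cassettes carrying more than one guide RNA. It replicates in E. coli from a ColE1/pUC-type origin and is selected with chloramphenicol through the cat (CmR) gene.

The synthetic insert is recorded as T3, gRNA scaffold, U6-1tplus, U6-26p, T4. This order corresponds to the Streptococcus pyogenes Cas9 guide RNA scaffold, then a U6 terminator region that ends the first guide transcript, then the U6-26 promoter that would drive the next guide, with positions for target sites 3 and 4 at either end. The annotations confirm the 76-nt gRNA scaffold and a short match to the Arabidopsis U6 snRNA promoter consensus; the terminator is not annotated separately. Amplifying this unit with primers that carry the chosen target sequences would give a fragment that can be joined into a multi-gRNA array in a separate vector, though the record does not state the assembly method or destination vector.

The insert sits between SP6 and T7 promoters and M13 primer sites, which are useful for sequencing. Backbone remnants include rrnB T1/T2 terminators, an EM7 promoter, a lacZα fragment and a ccdB sequence. The ccdB sequence is annotated as a full CDS in one record and as a fragment in the other, and its functional status is unclear given that the plasmid is propagated in DH5alpha. The GenBank record contains a 19-nt gap and is 3,637 bp, whereas the sequenced version is 3,656 nt.
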