LOCUS       Exported 3637 bp ds-DNA circular SYN 12-MAY-2021
DEFINITION  CRISPR/Cas based plant genome editing and gene regulation; used as
            template for making expression cassette with multiple gRNA target
            sites.
ACCESSION   .
VERSION     .
KEYWORDS    pCBC-DT3T4
SOURCE      synthetic DNA construct
  ORGANISM  synthetic DNA construct
REFERENCE   1 (bases 1 to 3637)
  AUTHORS   Xing HL, Dong L, Wang ZP, Zhang HY, Han CY, Liu B, Wang XC, Chen QJ
  TITLE     A CRISPR/Cas9 toolkit for multiplex genome editing in plants.
  JOURNAL   BMC Plant Biol. 2014 Nov 29;14(1):327.
  PUBMED    25432517
REFERENCE   2 (bases 1 to 3637)
  AUTHORS   .
  TITLE     Direct Submission
  JOURNAL   Exported May 12, 2021 from SnapGene Server 1.1.58
            http://www.snapgene.com
FEATURES             Location/Qualifiers
     source          1..3637
                     /organism="synthetic DNA construct"
                     /mol_type="other DNA"
     misc_RNA        1..76
                     /label=gRNA scaffold
                     /note="guide RNA scaffold for the Streptococcus pyogenes
                     CRISPR/Cas9 system"
     gap             667..685
                     /estimated_length=19
     primer_bind     complement(733..752)
                     /label=T7
                     /note="T7 promoter, forward primer"
     promoter        complement(734..752)
                     /label=T7 promoter
                     /note="promoter for bacteriophage T7 RNA polymerase"
     primer_bind     complement(759..776)
                     /label=M13 Forward
                     /note="In lacZ gene. Also called M13-F20 or M13 (-21)
                     Forward"
     primer_bind     complement(759..775)
                     /label=M13 fwd
                     /note="common sequencing primer, one of multiple similar
                     variants"
     primer_bind     complement(768..790)
                     /label=M13/pUC Forward
                     /note="In lacZ gene"
     CDS             913..1215
                     /codon_start=1
                     /gene="ccdB"
                     /product="CcdB, a bacterial toxin that poisons DNA gyrase"
                     /label=ccdB
                     /note="Plasmids containing the ccdB gene cannot be
                     propagated in standard E. coli strains."
                     /translation="QFKVYTYKRESRYRLFVDVQSDIIDTPGRRMVIPLASARLLSDKV
                     SRELYPVVHIGDESWRMMTTDMASVPVSVIGEEVADLSHRENDIKNAINLMFWGI"
     primer_bind     1094..1113
                     /label=ccdB-fwd
                     /note="ccdB gene, forward primer"
     CDS             1564..2223
                     /codon_start=1
                     /gene="cat"
                     /product="chloramphenicol acetyltransferase"
                     /label=CmR
                     /note="confers resistance to chloramphenicol"
                     /translation="MEKKITGYTTVDISQWHRKEHFEAFQSVAQCTYNQTVQLDITAFL
                     KTVKKSKHKFYPAFIHILARLMNAHPEFRMAMKDGELVIWDSVHPCYTVFHEQTETFSS
                     LWSEYHDDFRQFLHIYSQDVACYGENLAYFPKGFIENMFFVSANPWVSFTSFDLNVANM
                     DNFFAPVFTMGKYYTQGDKVLMPLAIQVHHAVCDGFHVGRMLNELQQYCDEWQGGA"
     primer_bind     complement(1630..1649)
                     /label=CAT-R
                     /note="Chloramphenicol resistance gene, reverse primer"
     rep_origin      2448..3036
                     /direction=RIGHT
                     /label=ori
                     /note="high-copy-number ColE1/pMB1/pBR322/pUC origin of
                     replication"
     primer_bind     2937..2956
                     /label=pBR322ori-F
                     /note="pBR322 origin, forward primer"
     terminator      3201..3287
                     /gene="Escherichia coli rrnB"
                     /label=rrnB T1 terminator
                     /note="transcription terminator T1 from the E. coli rrnB
                     gene"
     terminator      3379..3406
                     /label=rrnB T2 terminator
                     /note="transcription terminator T2 from the E. coli rrnB
                     gene"
     primer_bind     3414..3437
                     /label=pENTR-F
                     /note="pENTR vectors, forward primer"
     promoter        3448..3495
                     /label=EM7 promoter
                     /note="synthetic bacterial promoter "
     primer_bind     3515..3537
                     /label=M13/pUC Reverse
                     /note="In lacZ gene"
     primer_bind     3534..3550
                     /label=M13 rev
                     /note="common sequencing primer, one of multiple similar
                     variants"
     primer_bind     3534..3550
                     /label=M13 Reverse
                     /note="In lacZ gene. Also called M13-rev"
     promoter        3568..3586
                     /label=SP6 promoter
                     /note="promoter for bacteriophage SP6 RNA polymerase"
     primer_bind     3568..3585
                     /label=SP6
                     /note="SP6 promoter, forward primer"
ORIGIN
        1 gttttagagc tagaaatagc aagttaaaat aaggctagtc cgttatcaac ttgaaaaagt
       61 ggcaccgagt cggtgctttt ttttggcaaa aattttcaga ttttttcttc atctgtagat
      121 ttctgggttt ttttttccgt ttcgtgaatc ataagtgaag ttttggatgc aaatctgcgc
      181 gaaaaaagtt ggacctgcaa tgagcttatt tagatagcta agacaaagtg attggtccgt
      241 tcgacttgcc ttccgcacaa tacatcattt cttcttagct ttttttcttc ttcttcgttc
      301 atacagtttt tttttgttta tcagcttaca ttttcttgaa ccgtagcttt cgttttcttc
      361 tttttaactt tccattcgga gtttttgtat cttgtttcat agtttgtccc aggattagaa
      421 tgattaggca tcgaaccttc aagaatttga ttgaataaaa catcttcatt cttaagatat
      481 gaagataatc ttcaaaaggc ccctgggaat ctgaaagaag agaagcaggc ccatttatat
      541 gggaaagaac aatagtattt cttatatagg cccatttaag ttgaaaacaa tcttcaaaag
      601 tcccacatcg cttagataag aaaacgaagc tgagtttata tacagctaga gtcgaagtag
      661 tgattgnnnn nnnnnnnnnn nnnnngttta gagaccaata atcctttggc ctatttggcc
      721 tggcccaatt cgccctatag tgagtcgtat tacaattcac tggccgtcgt tttacaacgt
      781 cgtgactggg aaaaccctgg cgttacccaa cttaatcgcc ttgcagcaca tccccctttc
      841 gccagctggc gtaatagcga agaggcccgc accgatcgcc cttcccaaca gttgcgcagc
      901 ctatacgtac ggcagtttaa ggtttacacc tataaaagag agagccgtta tcgtctgttt
      961 gtggatgtac agagtgatat tattgacacg ccggggcgac ggatggtgat ccccctggcc
     1021 agtgcacgtc tgctgtcaga taaagtctcc cgtgaacttt acccggtggt gcatatcggg
     1081 gatgaaagct ggcgcatgat gaccaccgat atggcaagtg tgccagtatc cgttatcggg
     1141 gaagaagtgg ctgatctcag ccaccgcgaa aatgacatca aaaacgccat taacctgatg
     1201 ttctggggaa tataaatgtc aggcatgaga ttatcaaaaa ggatcttcac ctagatcctt
     1261 ttcacgtaga aagccagtcc gcagaaacgg accatgagtg gacataagcc tcgttcggtt
     1321 cgtaagctgt aatgcaagta gcgtatgcgc tcacgcaact ggtccagaac cttgaccgaa
     1381 cgcagcggtg gtaacggcgc agtggcggtt ttcatggctt gttatgactg tttttttggg
     1441 gtacagtcta tgcctcgggc atccaagcag caagcgcgtt acgccgtggg tcgatgtttg
     1501 atgttatgga gcagcaacga tgttacgcag cagggcagtc gccctaaaac aaagttaaac
     1561 atcatggaga aaaaaatcac tggatatacc accgttgata tatcccaatg gcatcgtaaa
     1621 gaacattttg aggcatttca gtcagttgct caatgtacct ataaccagac cgttcagctg
     1681 gatattacgg cctttttaaa gaccgtaaag aaaagtaagc acaagtttta tccggccttt
     1741 attcacattc ttgcccgcct gatgaatgct catccggagt tccgtatggc aatgaaagac
     1801 ggtgagctgg tgatatggga tagtgttcac ccttgttaca ccgttttcca tgagcaaact
     1861 gaaacgtttt catcgctctg gagtgaatac cacgacgatt tccggcagtt tctacacata
     1921 tattcgcaag atgtggcgtg ttacggtgaa aacctggcct atttccctaa agggtttatt
     1981 gagaatatgt ttttcgtctc agccaatccc tgggtgagtt tcaccagttt tgatttaaac
     2041 gtggccaata tggacaactt cttcgccccc gttttcacaa tgggcaaata ttatacgcaa
     2101 ggcgacaagg tgctgatgcc gctggcgatt caggttcatc atgccgtttg tgatggcttc
     2161 catgtcggca gaatgcttaa tgaattacaa cagtactgcg atgagtggca gggcggggcg
     2221 taattttttt aaggcagtta ttggtgcgat cctctagcta gaaattcgtt caagccgacg
     2281 ccgcttcgcg gcgcggctta actcaagcgt tagatgcact aagcacataa ttgctcacag
     2341 ccaaactatc aggtcaagtc ccgcggagtt gttcggtaaa ttgtcacaac gccgcccgcc
     2401 ccgttccact gagcgtcaga cccggtagaa aagatcaaag gatcttcttg agatcctttt
     2461 tttctgcgcg taatctgctg cttgcaaaca aaaaaaccac cgctaccagc ggtggtttgt
     2521 ttgccggatc aagagctacc aactcttttt ccgaaggtaa ctggcttcag cagagcgcag
     2581 ataccaaata ctgttcttct agtgtagccg tagttaggcc accacttcaa gaactctgta
     2641 gcaccgccta catacctcgc tctgctaatc ctgttaccag tggctgctgc cagtggcgat
     2701 aagtcgtgtc ttaccgggtt ggactcaaga cgatagttac cggataaggc gcagcggtcg
     2761 ggctgaacgg ggggttcgtg cacacagccc agcttggagc gaacgaccta caccgaactg
     2821 agatacctac agcgtgagct atgagaaagc gccacgcttc ccgaagggag aaaggcggac
     2881 aggtatccgg taagcggcag ggtcggaaca ggagagcgca cgagggagct tccaggggga
     2941 aacgcctggt atctttatag tcctgtcggg tttcgccacc tctgacttga gcgtcgattt
     3001 ttgtgatgct cgtcaggggg gcggagccta tggaaaaacg ccagcaacgc ggccttttta
     3061 cggttcctgg ccttttgctg gccttttgct cacatgttct ttcctgcgtt atcccctgat
     3121 tctgtggata accgtattac cgctaggatg gatctcgggc acgtctaact actaagcgag
     3181 agtagggaac tgccaggcat caaataaaac gaaaggctca gtcggaagac tgggcctttc
     3241 gttttatctg ttgtttgtcg gtgaacgctc tcctgagtag gacaaatccg ccgggagcgg
     3301 atttgaacgt tgtgaagcaa cggcccggag ggtggcgggc aggacgcccg ccataaactg
     3361 ccaggcatca aactaagcag aaggccatcc tgacggatgg cctttttgcg tttctacaaa
     3421 ctcttcctgt tagttagtta cttaagtgtt gacaattaat catcggcata gtatatcggc
     3481 atagtataat acgacaaggt gaggaactaa accgagcgga taacaatttc acacaggaaa
     3541 cagctatgac catgattacg ccaagctatt taggtgacac tatagaatac tcaagctatg
     3601 caaggccctt aaggccaagg aataatggtc tctattg
//
