Features (pLannotate 1.2.2; 13 found; start..end, strand, type, name):
    327..383     -  CDS            GmR (fragment): gentamycin acetyltransferase; aacC1; confers resistance to gentamycin
    469..573     +  CDS            int (fragment): INT2_ECOLX - Protein inferred from homology: Swiss-Prot protein existence level 3. Putative integrase believed to be involved in the insertion of antibiotic resistance genes into plasmids and transposons. From Escherichia coli.
    669..972     -  CDS            ccdB (fragment): CcdB, a bacterial toxin that poisons DNA gyrase; ccdB; Plasmids containing the ccdB gene cannot be propagated in standard E. coli strains.
    982..1129    -  CDS            lacZα (fragment): LacZα fragment of β-galactosidase; lacZ fragment
   1132..1150    +  promoter       T7 promoter: promoter for bacteriophage T7 RNA polymerase
   1274..1290    -  promoter       AtU6 promoter (fragment): consensus promoter from the three Arabidopsis U6 snRNA genes (Waibel and Filipowicz, 1990; Nekrasov et al., 2013)
   1808..1883    -  misc_RNA       gRNA scaffold: guide RNA scaffold for the Streptococcus pyogenes CRISPR/Cas9 system
   1954..1972    -  promoter       SP6 promoter: promoter for bacteriophage SP6 RNA polymerase
   2045..2092    -  promoter       EM7 promoter: synthetic bacterial promoter&nbsp
   2134..2161    -  terminator     rrnB T2 terminator: transcription terminator T2 from the E. coli rrnB gene
   2293..2336    +  terminator     rrnB T1 terminator: Escherichia coli rrnB; transcription terminator T1 from the E. coli rrnB gene
   2504..3092    -  rep_origin     ori: high-copy-number ColE1/pMB1/pBR322/pUC origin of replication
   3317..320     -  CDS            CmR (across the origin): chloramphenicol acetyltransferase; cat; confers resistance to chloramphenicol
>Addgene plasmid #50592 | pCBC-DT3T4 | addgene full sequence | sequence record 372989 | Addgene NGS Result
CTCCAGAGCGATGAAAACGTTTCAGTTTGCTCATGGAAAACGGTGTAACAAGGGTGAACACTATCCCATA
TCACCAGCTCACCGTCTTTCATTGCCATACGGAACTCCGGATGAGCATTCATCAGGCGGGCAAGAATGTG
AATAAAGGCCGGATAAAACTTGTGCTTACTTTTCTTTACGGTCTTTAAAAAGGCCGTAATATCCAGCTGA
ACGGTCTGGTTATAGGTACATTGAGCAACTGACTGAAATGCCTCAAAATGTTCTTTACGATGCCATTGGG
ATATATCAACGGTGGTATATCCAGTGATTTTTTTCTCCATGATGTTTAACTTTGTTTTAGGGCGACTGCC
CTGCTGCGTAACATCGTTGCTGCTCCATAACATCAAACATCGACCCACGGCGTAACGCGCTTGCTGCTTG
GATGCCCGAGGCATAGACTGTACCCCAAAAAAACAGTCATAACAAGCCATGAAAACCGCCACTGCGCCGT
TACCACCGCTGCGTTCGGTCAAGGTTCTGGACCAGTTGCGTGAGCGCATACGCTACTTGCATTACAGCTT
ACGAACCGAACGAGGCTTATGTCCACTCATGGTCCGTTTCTGCGGACTGGCTTTCTACGTGAAAAGGATC
TAGGTGAAGATCCTTTTTGATAATCTCATGCCTGACATTTATATTCCCCAGAACATCAGGTTAATGGCGT
TTTTGATGTCATTTTCGCGGTGGCTGAGATCAGCCACTTCTTCCCCGATAACGGATACTGGCACACTTGC
CATATCGGTGGTCATCATGCGCCAGCTTTCATCCCCGATATGCACCACCGGGTAAAGTTCACGGGAGACT
TTATCTGACAGCAGACGTGCACTGGCCAGGGGGATCACCATCCGTCGCCCCGGCGTGTCAATAATATCAC
TCTGTACATCCACAAACAGACGATAACGGCTCTCTCTTTTATAGGTGTAAACCTTAAACTGCCGTACGTA
TAGGCTGCGCAACTGTTGGGAAGGGCGATCGGTGCGGGCCTCTTCGCTATTACGCCAGCTGGCGAAAGGG
GGATGTGCTGCAAGGCGATTAAGTTGGGTAACGCCAGGGTTTTCCCAGTCACGACGTTGTAAAACGACGG
CCAGTGAATTGTAATACGACTCACTATAGGGCGAATTGGGCCAGGCCAAATAGGCCAAAGGATTATTGGT
CTCTAAACCATCTTCCATATCTCTTCTCAATCACTACTTCGACTCTAGCTGTATATAAACTCAGCTTCGT
TTTCTTATCTAAGCGATGTGGGACTTTTGAAGATTGTTTTCAACTTAAATGGGCCTATATAAGAAATACT
ATTGTTCTTTCCCATATAAATGGGCCTGCTTCTCTTCTTTCAGATTCCCAGGGGCCTTTTGAAGATTATC
TTCATATCTTAAGAATGAAGATGTTTTATTCAATCAAATTCTTGAAGGTTCGATGCCTAATCATTCTAAT
CCTGGGACAAACTATGAAACAAGATACAAAAACTCCGAATGGAAAGTTAAAAAGAAGAAAACGAAAGCTA
CGGTTCAAGAAAATGTAAGCTGATAAACAAAAAAAAACTGTATGAACGAAGAAGAAGAAAAAAAGCTAAG
AAGAAATGATGTATTGTGCGGAAGGCAAGTCGAACGGACCAATCACTTTGTCTTAGCTATCTAAATAAGC
TCATTGCAGGTCCAACTTTTTTCGCGCAGATTTGCATCCAAAACTTCACTTATGATTCACGAAACGGAAA
AAAAAACCCAGAAATCTACAGATGAAGAAAAAATCTGAAAATTTTTGCCAAAAAAAAGCACCGACTCGGT
GCCACTTTTTCAAGTTGATAACGGACTAGCCTTATTTTAACTTGCTATTTCTAGCTCTAAAACGATCTAG
ATTTCCCGGTAACAATAGAGACCATTATTCCTTGGCCTTAAGGGCCTTGCATAGCTTGAGTATTCTATAG
TGTCACCTAAATAGCTTGGCGTAATCATGGTCATAGCTGTTTCCTGTGTGAAATTGTTATCCGCTCGGTT
TAGTTCCTCACCTTGTCGTATTATACTATGCCGATATACTATGCCGATGATTAATTGTCAACACTTAAGT
AACTAACTAACAGGAAGAGTTTGTAGAAACGCAAAAAGGCCATCCGTCAGGATGGCCTTCTGCTTAGTTT
GATGCCTGGCAGTTTATGGCGGGCGTCCTGCCCGCCACCCTCCGGGCCGTTGCTTCACAACGTTCAAATC
CGCTCCCGGCGGATTTGTCCTACTCAGGAGAGCGTTCACCGACAAACAACAGATAAAACGAAAGGCCCAG
TCTTCCGACTGAGCCTTTCGTTTTATTTGATGCCTGGCAGTTCCCTACTCTCGCTTAGTAGTTAGACGTG
CCCGAGATCCATCCTAGCGGTAATACGGTTATCCACAGAATCAGGGGATAACGCAGGAAAGAACATGTGA
GCAAAAGGCCAGCAAAAGGCCAGGAACCGTAAAAAGGCCGCGTTGCTGGCGTTTTTCCATAGGCTCCGCC
CCCCTGACGAGCATCACAAAAATCGACGCTCAAGTCAGAGGTGGCGAAACCCGACAGGACTATAAAGATA
CCAGGCGTTTCCCCCTGGAAGCTCCCTCGTGCGCTCTCCTGTTCCGACCCTGCCGCTTACCGGATACCTG
TCCGCCTTTCTCCCTTCGGGAAGCGTGGCGCTTTCTCATAGCTCACGCTGTAGGTATCTCAGTTCGGTGT
AGGTCGTTCGCTCCAAGCTGGGCTGTGTGCACGAACCCCCCGTTCAGCCCGACCGCTGCGCCTTATCCGG
TAACTATCGTCTTGAGTCCAACCCGGTAAGACACGACTTATCGCCACTGGCAGCAGCCACTGGTAACAGG
ATTAGCAGAGCGAGGTATGTAGGCGGTGCTACAGAGTTCTTGAAGTGGTGGCCTAACTACGGCTACACTA
GAAGAACAGTATTTGGTATCTGCGCTCTGCTGAAGCCAGTTACCTTCGGAAAAAGAGTTGGTAGCTCTTG
ATCCGGCAAACAAACCACCGCTGGTAGCGGTGGTTTTTTTGTTTGCAAGCAGCAGATTACGCGCAGAAAA
AAAGGATCTCAAGAAGATCCTTTGATCTTTTCTACGGGGTCTGACGCTCAGTGGAACGGGGCGGGCGGCG
TTGTGACAATTTACCGAACAACTCCGCGGGACTTGACCTGATAGTTTGGCTGTGAGCAATTATGTGCTTA
GTGCATCTAACGCTTGAGTTAAGCCGCGCCGCGAAGCGGCGTCGGCTTGAACGAATTTCTAGCTAGAGGA
TCGCACCAATAACTGCCTTAAAAAAATTACGCCCCGCCCTGCCACTCATCGCAGTACTGTTGTAATTCAT
TAAGCATTCTGCCGACATGGAAGCCATCACAAACGGCATGATGAACCTGAATCGCCAGCGGCATCAGCAC
CTTGTCGCCTTGCGTATAATATTTGCCCATTGTGAAAACGGGGGCGAAGAAGTTGTCCATATTGGCCACG
TTTAAATCAAAACTGGTGAAACTCACCCAGGGATTGGCTGAGACGAAAAACATATTCTCAATAAACCCTT
TAGGGAAATAGGCCAGGTTTTCACCGTAACACGCCACATCTTGCGAATATATGTGTAGAAACTGCCGGAA
ATCGTCGTGGTATTCA
