>Addgene plasmid #50592 | pCBC-DT3T4 | addgene partial sequence | sequence record 76840 | SP6 5'-ATTTAGGTGACACTATAG-3'
ACCGGGAAATCTAGATCGTTTTAGAGCTAGAAATAGCAAGTTAAAATAAGGCTAGTCCGTTATCAACTTG
AAAAAGTGGCACCGAGTCGGTGCTTTTTTTTGGCAAAAATTTTCAGATTTTTTCTTCATCTGTAGATTTC
TGGGTTTTTTTTTCCGTTTCGTGAATCATAAGTGAAGTTTTGGATGCAAATCTGCGCGAAAAAAGTTGGA
CCTGCAATGAGCTTATTTAGATAGCTAAGACAAAGTGATTGGTCCGTTCGACTTGCCTTCCGCACAATAC
ATCATTTCTTCTTAGCTTTTTTTCTTCTTCTTCGTTCATACAGTTTTTTTTTGTTTATCAGCTTACATTT
TCTTGAACCGTAGCTTTCGTTTTCTTCTTTTTAACTTTCCATTCGGAGTTTTTGTATCTTGTTTCATAGT
TTGTCCCAGGATTAGAATGATTAGGCATCGAACCTTCAAGAATTTGATTGAATAAAACATCTTCATTCTT
AAGATATGAAGATAATCTTCAAAAGGCCCCTGGGAATCTGAAAGAAGAGAAGCAGGCCCATTTATATGGG
AAAGAACAATAGTATTTCTTATATAGGCCCATTTAAGTTGAAAACAATCTTCAAAAGTCCCACATCGCTT
AGATAAGAAAACGAAGCTGAGTTTATATACAGCTAGAGTCGAAGTAGTGATTGAGAAGAGATATGGAAGA
TGGTTTAGAGACCAATAATCCTTTGGCCTATTTGGCCTGGCCCAATTCGCCCTATAGTGAGTCGTATTAC
AATTCACTGGCCGTCGTTTTACAACGTCGTGACTGGGAAAACCCTGGCGTTACCCAACTTAATCGCCTTG
CAGCACATCCCCCTTTCGCCAGCTGGCGTAATA
